Addgene plasmid #147414: pCIneo-lambdaN-HA-HsTNRC6A-CIM2mut-siRNAres_R
Purpose: Insect Expression of HsTNRC6A-CIM2mut-siRNAres
Depositing lab: Elisa Izaurralde. Depositing organization: Max Planck Institute for Developmental Biology. Publication: The interactions of GW182 proteins with PABP and deadenylases are required for both translational repression and degradation of miRNA targets. Huntzinger E, Kuzuoglu-Ozturk D, Braun JE, Eulalio A, Wohlbold L, Izaurralde E. Nucleic Acids Res. 2013 Jan;41(2):978-94. doi: 10.1093/nar/gks1078. Epub 2012 Nov 21. PubMed 23172285.
Backbone
  Vector backbone: Unknown
  Vector type: Insect Expression
Growth in bacteria
  Bacterial resistance: Ampicillin, 100 μg/mL
  Growth temperature: 37°C
  Growth strain: DH5alpha
  Copy number: High Copy
Gene/Insert
  Gene/Insert name: HsTNRC6A-CIM2mut-siRNAres
  Species: H. sapiens (human)
  Mutation: one non silent mutation K1578E compared to the sequence of isoform2 given by Uniprot: Q8NDV7-2.
  Entrez Gene: TNRC6A (a.k.a. CAGH26, FAME6, GW1, GW182, TNRC6)
  Cloning method: Unknown
Terms and licenses: Academic/Nonprofit Terms; Industry Terms: Not Available to Industry
Depositor comments: Plasmids from this collection were made available to the research community and donated after the lab closed. Please note that the sequence provided by the depositing laboratory may be theoretical/predicted or based on Sanger sequencing results. There may be discrepancies between sequencing results obtained by Addgene and the depositor sequence. If an Addgene verified sequence is not available, please contact before placing your order to request that our lab fully sequence the plasmid.
How to cite: pCIneo-lambdaN-HA-HsTNRC6A-CIM2mut-siRNAres_R was a gift from Elisa Izaurralde (Addgene plasmid # 147414 ; http://n2t.net/addgene:147414 ; RRID:Addgene_147414)
