[The description below was written by a language model from this plasmid's Addgene catalogue record and pLannotate feature annotations shown in this document.]
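Description:
pCIneo-lambdaN-HA-HsTNRC6A-CIM2mut-siRNAres_R is a 10,674 nt expression plasmid carrying human TNRC6A (GW182), the scaffold protein that links Argonaute-bound miRNA targets to the CCR4-NOT and PAN deadenylase complexes. The catalogue lists the backbone as unknown and the vector type and purpose as insect expression. However, the plasmid name and the annotated features point to a pCI-neo-style mammalian expression architecture: a CMV immediate-early enhancer and promoter, a chimeric β-globin/immunoglobulin intron, a T7 promoter upstream of the insert, and an SV40 polyadenylation signal downstream. This discrepancy should be kept in mind. In bacteria the plasmid is maintained at high copy from a ColE1/pUC-type origin with ampicillin selection through β-lactamase. An f1 origin is also present. A separate SV40 early promoter–neo–synthetic poly(A) cassette would allow neomycin-analogue (G418) selection in transfected eukaryotic cells.

The annotated TNRC6A coding region spans roughly 5.2 kb. The record notes one non-silent change, K1578E, relative to the UniProt isoform 2 reference. The name indicates an N-terminal lambdaN peptide and HA tag, although neither is called separately in the feature table. LambdaN binds BoxB RNA hairpins, so such fusions are typically used to tether a protein to a BoxB-bearing reporter mRNA, while HA permits immunodetection. "CIM2mut" presumably denotes mutation of a CCR4-NOT interacting motif, and "siRNAres" suggests changes that make the transcript resistant to an siRNA against endogenous TNRC6A, but the record does not define either alteration. Consistent with the associated study on GW182 interactions with PABP and deadenylases, the construct suits tethering or knockdown-complementation assays of translational repression and mRNA decay. The depositor sequence may be theoretical rather than fully verified.
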