Features (pLannotate 1.2.2; 19 found; start..end, strand, type, name):
    140..517     +  enhancer       CMV enhancer: human cytomegalovirus immediate early enhancer
    518..729     +  promoter       CMV promoter: human cytomegalovirus (CMV) immediate early promoter
    890..1022    +  intron         chimeric intron: chimera between introns from human β-globin and immunoglobulin heavy chain genes
   1067..1085    +  promoter       T7 promoter: promoter for bacteriophage T7 RNA polymerase
   1128..6332    +  CDS            TNRC6A (fragment): TNR6A_HUMAN - Also known as CAGH26, KIAA1460, TNRC6. Experimental evidence at protein level: Swiss-Prot protein existence level 1. Plays a role in RNA-mediated gene silencing by both micro- RNAs (miRNAs) and short interfering RNAs (siRNAs). Required for miRNA- dependent repression of translation and for siRNA-dependent endonucleolytic cleavage of complementary mRNAs by argonaute family proteins. As a scaffolding protein, associates with argonaute proteins bound to partially complementary mRNAs, and can simultaneously recruit CCR4-NOT and PAN deadenylase complexes. From Homo sapiens (Human).
   6347..6364    -  promoter       T3 promoter (fragment): promoter for bacteriophage T3 RNA polymerase
   6373..6502    -  polyA_signal   SV40 poly(A) signal: SV40 polyadenylation signal
   6522..6590    -  CDS            large T antigen (fragment): large T antigen from SV40 (simian virus 40)
   6614..6681    +  CDS            lacZα (fragment): LacZα fragment of β-galactosidase; lacZ fragment
   6685..7113    +  rep_origin     f1 ori (sequence partly withheld): f1 bacteriophage origin of replication; arrow indicates direction of (+) strand synthesis
   7141..7192    -  misc_feature   bom (fragment): basis of mobility region from pBR322
   7257..7614    +  promoter       SV40 promoter: SV40 enhancer and early promoter
   7665..8456    +  CDS            neo: KKA2_KLEPN - Also known as kan, nptII. Experimental evidence at protein level: Swiss-Prot protein existence level 1. Resistance to kanamycin, neomycin, paromomycin, ribostamycin, butirosin and gentamicin B. From Klebsiella pneumoniae.
   8523..8571    +  polyA_signal   poly(A) signal: synthetic polyadenylation signal
   8591..8645    -  misc_feature   bom (fragment): basis of mobility region from pBR322
   8747..8782    -  CDS            rop (fragment): Rop protein, which maintains plasmids at low copy number; rop
   8877..8981    +  promoter       AmpR promoter: bla
   8982..9842    +  CDS            AmpR: β-lactamase; bla; confers resistance to ampicillin, carbenicillin, and related antibiotics
  10013..10601   +  rep_origin     ori: high-copy-number ColE1/pMB1/pBR322/pUC origin of replication
>Addgene plasmid #147414 | pCIneo-lambdaN-HA-HsTNRC6A-CIM2mut-siRNAres_R | depositor full sequence | sequence record 289861 | Full Sequence
TCAATATTGGCCATTAGCCATATTATTCATTGGTTATATAGCATAAATCAATATTGGCTATTGGCCATTG
CATACGTTGTATCTATATCATAATATGTACATTTATATTGGCTCATGTCCAATATGACCGCCATGTTGGC
ATTGATTATTGACTAGTTATTAATAGTAATCAATTACGGGGTCATTAGTTCATAGCCCATATATGGAGTT
CCGCGTTACATAACTTACGGTAAATGGCCCGCCTGGCTGACCGCCCAACGACCCCCGCCCATTGACGTCA
ATAATGACGTATGTTCCCATAGTAACGCCAATAGGGACTTTCCATTGACGTCAATGGGTGGAGTATTTAC
GGTAAACTGCCCACTTGGCAGTACATCAAGTGTATCATATGCCAAGTCCGCCCCCTATTGACGTCAATGA
CGGTAAATGGCCCGCCTGGCATTATGCCCAGTACATGACCTTACGGGACTTTCCTACTTGGCAGTACATC
TACGTATTAGTCATCGCTATTACCATGGTGATGCGGTTTTGGCAGTACACCAATGGGCGTGGATAGCGGT
TTGACTCACGGGGATTTCCAAGTCTCCACCCCATTGACGTCAATGGGAGTTTGTTTTGGCACCAAAATCA
ACGGGACTTTCCAAAATGTCGTAACAACTGCGATCGCCCGCCCCGTTGACGCAAATGGGCGGTAGGCGTG
TACGGTGGGAGGTCTATATAAGCAGAGCTCGTTTAGTGAACCGTCAGATCACTAGAAGCTTTATTGCGGT
AGTTTATCACAGTTAAATTGCTAACGCAGTCAGTGCTTCTGACACAACAGTCTCGAACTTAAGCTGCAGT
GACTCTCTTAAGGTAGCCTTGCAGAAGTTGGTCGTGAGGCACTGGGCAGGTAAGTATCAAGGTTACAAGA
CAGGTTTAAGGAGACCAATAGAAACTGGGCTTGTCGAGACAGAGAAGACTCTTGCGTTTCTGATAGGCAC
CTATTGGTCTTACTGACATCCACTTTGCCTTTCTCTCCACAGGTGTCCACTCCCAGTTCAATTACAGCTC
TTAAGGCTAGAGTACTTAATACGACTCACTATAGGCTAGCCACCATGGACGCACAAACACGACGACGTGA
GCGTCGCGCTGAGAAACAAGCTCAATGGAAAGCTGCAAACCCACCGCTCGAGATGGCTTACCCATACGAT
GTTCCAGATTACGCTATGGATGCTGATTCTGCCTCCAGTTCTGAATCAGAGAGAAACATCACTATCATGG
CTTCAGGGAACACAGGTGGTGAAAAAGATGGCCTTCGGAATAGCACTGGACTTGGTTCCCAAAACAAGTT
TGTAGTTGGTAGCAGCAGCAATAATGTGGGCCATGGAAGTAGTACTGGGCCATGGGGTTTTTCCCATGGA
GCCATAATAAGCACATGTCAGGTCTCTGTGGATGCTCCTGAAAGCAAATCTGAAAGTAGCAACAATAGAA
TGAATGCTTGGGGCACTGTAAGTTCTTCATCAAATGGAGGGTTAAATCCAAGCACTTTGAATTCAGCTAG
CAACCATGGTGCCTGGCCAGTATTAGAGAACAATGGACTTGCCCTAAAAGGGCCTGTAGGGAGTGGTAGT
TCTGGCATTAATATTCAGTGCAGTACTATAGGCCAGATGCCTAACAATCAGAGTATTAACTCTAAAGTGA
GTGGTGGTTCTACCCATGGTACCTGGGGAAGCCTTCAGGAAACTTGTGAATCTGAAGTAAGTGGTACACA
GAAGGTTTCATTCAGTGGTCAACCTCAAAATATTACCACTGAAATGACTGGACCAAATAACACTACTAAC
TTTATGACCTCTAGTTTACCAAACTCCGGTTCAGTGCAGAATAATGAGCTGCCTAGTAGTAACACAGGGG
CCTGGCGTGTGAGCACAATGAATCATCCTCAGATGCAGGCTCCATCAGGTATGAATGGCACTTCCCTTTC
TCACCTTAGCAATGGAGAGTCAAAAAGTGGAGGCTCTTATGGTACTACATGGGGTGCCTATGGTTCTAAT
TACTCTGGAGACAAATGTTCAGGCCCTAATGGCCAAGCTAATGGTGACACTGTGAATGCAACTCTAATGC
AGCCTGGCGTAAATGGTCCTATGGGCACTAACTTTCAAGTTAACACAAACAAAGGAGGTGGTGTGTGGGA
ATCTGGTGCAGCAAACTCCCAGAGTACATCATGGGGAAGTGGAAATGGCGCAAATTCTGGAGGAAGTCGA
AGAGGATGGGGAACCCCTGCACAAAACACTGGCACTAATTTACCCAGCGTTGAGTGGAACAAACTGCCTA
GCAATCAGCATTCCAATGATAGTGCAAATGGCAATGGTAAGACGTTTACAAATGGATGGAAATCTACTGA
GGAAGAGGATCAGGGTTCTGCCACATCTCAGACAAATGAGCAAAGCAGTGTGTGGGCCAAAACAGGAGGT
ACAGTGGAGAGCGATGGTAGTACAGAAAGCACTGGACGCCTTGAGGAAAAAGGAACTGGGGAAAGTCAGA
GTAGAGACAGAAGAAAAATTGATCAGCACACATTACTCCAAAGCATTGTAAACAGAACTGACTTAGATCC
ACGTGTCCTGTCCAACTCTGGTTGGGGACAGACTCCTATTAAGCAGAATACTGCCTGGGATACAGAAACA
TCACCTAGAGGGGAACGAAAGACTGACAATGGGACAGAGGCCTGGGGAAGCTCTGCAACACAGACTTTTA
ACTCAGGGGCATGTATAGATAAGACTAGCCCTAATGGTAATGATACCTCATCTGTATCAGGGTGGGGCGA
TCCCAAACCTGCTCTGAGGTGGGGAGATTCCAAAGGCTCAAACTGCCAGGGGGGGTGGGAAGATGATTCT
GCTGCTACAGGAATGGTCAAGAGCAATCAGTGGGGGAATTGCAAAGAGGAGAAGGCTGCATGGAATGACT
CGCAAAAGAATAAACAGGGATGGGGTGATGGACAAAAATCAAGCCAAGGGTGGTCTGTTTCTGCCAGTGA
TAACTGGGGAGAAACTTCAAGGAATAACCATTGGGGTGAGGCCAATAAGAAATCCAGCTCAGGAGGTAGT
GACAGTGACAGGTCCGTTTCCGGTTGGAACGAACTTGGTAAAACTAGTTCTTTCACTTGGGGAAACAACA
TAAATCCAAATAATTCATCAGGATGGGATGAATCTTCTAAACCTACTCCTTCCCAGGGATGGGGAGACCC
TCCAAAGTCTAATCAGTCTCTAGGTTGGGGAGATTCGTCAAAGCCAGTCAGCTCTCCAGACTGGAACAAG
CAACAAGACATTGTTGGATCTTGGGGAATCCCACCAGCTACAGGCAAACCTCCTGGTACAGGCTGGCTGG
GGGGACCTATACCAGCCCCAGCAAAAGAAGAAGAACCCACAGGCTGGGAGGAACCATCCCCAGAATCTAT
ACGTCGCAAAATGGAGATTGATGATGGAACTTCAGCTTGGGGAGATCCAAGCAAATACAACTACAAAAAT
GTGAACATGTGGAACAAAAACGTCCCAAATGGCAACAGCCGTTCAGACCAGCAAGCACAGGTACATCAGC
TGCTAACGCCTGCAAGTGCCATCTCAAACAAAGAGGCAAGCAGTGGCTCTGGCTGGGGTGAGCCCTGGGG
GGAGCCTTCTACTCCAGCCACAACTGTGGATAATGGTACTTCAGCATGGGGTAAGCCCATAGACAGTGGT
CCCAGCTGGGGGGAACCCATTGCTGCGGCATCCAGCACATCCACGTGGGGCTCCAGCTCTGTTGGTCCAC
AAGCATTAAGCAAATCTGGGCCAAAATCTATGCAAGATGGCTGGTGTGGTGATGATATGCCATTGCCTGG
AAATCGCCCCACTGGCTGGGAAGAGGAAGAGGATGTGGAGATTGGAATGTGGAATAGTAATTCATCTCAA
GAGCTTAACTCATCTTTAAATTGGCCACCATATACAAAGAAAATGTCATCGAAGGGTCTGAGTGGCAAAA
AAAGGAGAAGGGAAAGGGGAATGATGAAAGGTGGAAACAAACAAGAAGAAGCGTGGATAAATCCATTTGT
TAAACAGTTTTCAAACATCAGTTTTTCGAGAGACTCACCAGAGGAAAATGTACAAAGCAATAAGATGGAC
CTTTCTGGAGGAATGTTACAAGACAAACGAATGGAGATAGATAAACATAGCCTAAATATTGGTGATTACA
ATCGAACGGTCGGGAAAGGCCCTGGTTCTCGGCCTCAGATTTCCAAAGAGTCTTCCATGGAGCGCAATCC
TTATTTTGATAAGGATGGCATTGTAGCAGATGAATCCCAAAACATGCAGTTTATGTCCAGTCAAAGCATG
AAGCTTCCCCCTTCAAATAGTGCACTACCTAACCAGGCCCTTGGCTCCATAGCAGGGCTGGGTATGCAAA
ACTTGAATTCTGTTAGACAGAATGGCAATCCCAGTATGTTTGGTGTTGGAAACACAGCAGCACAACCCCG
GGGCATGCAGCAGCCTCCAGCACAACCTCTTAGTTCATCTCAACCCAACCTGCGGGCCCAGGTGCCTCCT
CCATTACTCTCCCCTCAGGTTCCAGTTTCATTGCTGAAGTATGCACCAAACAACGGTGGCCTGAATCCAC
TCTTTGGCCCTCAACAGGTAGCCATGCTGAACCAGCTATCCCAGCTAAACCAGCTTTCTCAGATCTCCCA
GTTACAGCGATTGTTAGCGCAGCAGCAAAGGGCGCAGAGTCAGAGAAGCGTGCCTTCTGGGAACCGGCCG
CAGCAAGACCAGCAGGGTCGACCTCTTAGTGTGCAGCAGCAAATGATGCAACAATCTCGTCAACTTGATC
CAAACCTGTTGGTGAAGCAGCAGACTCCACCATCTCAGCAGCAGCCACTCCATCAGCCAGCCATGAAGTC
TTTCCTTGACAATGTCATGCCCCACACTACACCTGAGCTGCAAAAAGGGCCATCACCAATAAATGCTTTC
AGCAACTTCCCTATAGGCTTGAACTCAAACTTGAATGTAAATATGGATATGAACAGTATTAAAGAGCCAC
AGTCAAGACTAAGGAAGTGGACGACAGTGGACAGCATTTCTGTGAACACATCTTTGGATCAAAACTCCAG
CAAACATGGTGCTATTTCAAGTGGTTTCAGGCTGGAAGAGTCTCCATTTGTTCCCTATGACTTTATGAAC
AGCAGTACTTCACCAGCCAGTCCTCCAGGTTCAATAGGAGATGGCTGGCCACGTGCCAAATCGCCTAACG
GCTCTAGCAGTGTTAATTGGCCACCAGAATTTCGTCCTGGTGAGCCATGGAAAGGTTATCCAAACATTGA
CCCTGAAACTGACCCTTACGTCACTCCTGGCAGTGTCATAAACAATCTTTCAATTAATACTGTGCGGGAA
GTTGACCACCTCAGGGACAGGAACAGTGGGTCATCCTCATCCTTGAACACCACGCTGCCTTCAACTAGTG
CCTGGTCATCCATTCGTGCCTCCAACTACAACGTTCCCCTCAGCAGTACAGCACAAAGCACTTCAGCCAG
AAATAGTGATTCCAAATTGACATGGTCTCCTGGTTCAGTTACAAACACCTCTCTGGCTCATGAGCTGTGG
AAGGTCCCTTTGCCACCTAAAAACATCACTGCTCCGTCCCGCCCACCTCCGGGACTGACTGGTCAGAAGC
CACCCTTGTCTACGTGGGATAATTCTCCCCTTCGTATAGGTGGAGGATGGGGAAATTCTGACGCCAGATA
TACCCCAGGTTCCAGCTGGGGTGAGAGCAGCTCAGGGAGAATAACAAATTGGCTTGTTCTAAAAAACCTT
ACACCTCAGATCGATGGCTCAACTCTGCGCACTCTGTGCATGCAGCACGGCCCGCTGATCACATTCCACC
TGAACCTCCCTCACGGAAATGCTCTGGTCCGCTACAGTTCAAAAGAAGAGGTAGTGGAGGCACAAAAGTC
TCTGCACATGTGTGTACTGGGGAACACTACTATTCTTGCTGAGTTTGCCAGTGAAGAGGAGATCAGTCGT
TTCTTTGCACAAAGCCAGTCTCTGACCCCTTCTCCCGGCTGGCAGTCTCTCGGGTCCAGCCAGAGCCGGC
TGGGCTCCCTCGACTGTTCCCACTCATTCTCCAGCCGGACCGATCTCAATCACTGGAATGGTGCTGGGCT
GTCGGGAACTAACTGTGGAGACCTTCACGGCACTTCAGCTGCTGCTACCCCGCATTATTCCACAAGCGCT
GCTGCTCCCCCAAGCAGCAGCGACCCCCGAGGAATTAGCAGCCCATCTCCCATTAACGCTTTTCTTTCTG
TTGACCACCTGGGTGGGGGTGGAGAGTCCATGTAAGCGGCCGCTTCCCTTTAGTGAGGGTTAATGCTTCG
AGCAGACATGATAAGATACATTGATGAGTTTGGACAAACCACAACTAGAATGCAGTGAAAAAAATGCTTT
ATTTGTGAAATTTGTGATGCTATTGCTTTATTTGTAACCATTATAAGCTGCAATAAACAAGTAACAACAA
TTGCATTCATTTTATGTTTCAGGTTCAGGGGGAGATGTGGGAGGTTTTTTAAAGCAAGTAAAACCTCTAC
AAATGTGGTAAAATCCGATAAGGATCGATCCGGGCTGGCGTAATAGCGAAGAGGCCCGCACCGATCGCCC
TTCCCAACAGTTGCGCAGCCTGAATGGCGAATGG
[124 nt withheld, positions 6685-6808]
C
[91 nt withheld, positions 6810-6900]
A
[49 nt withheld, positions 6902-6950]
CCTTTGACGTTGGAGTCCACGTTCTTT
[37 nt withheld, positions 6978-7014]
ACCCTATCTCGGTCTATTCTTTTGATTTATAAGGGATTTTGCCGATTTCGGCCTATTGGTTAAAAAATGA
GCTGATTTAACAAAAATTTAACGCGAATTTTAACAAAATATTAACGCTTACAATTTCCTGATGCGGTATT
TTCTCCTTACGCATCTGTGCGGTATTTCACACCGCATACGCGGATCTGCGCAGCACCATGGCCTGAAATA
ACCTCTGAAAGAGGAACTTGGTTAGGTACCTTCTGAGGCGGAAAGAACCAGCTGTGGAATGTGTGTCAGT
TAGGGTGTGGAAAGTCCCCAGGCTCCCCAGCAGGCAGAAGTATGCAAAGCATGCATCTCAATTAGTCAGC
AACCAGGTGTGGAAAGTCCCCAGGCTCCCCAGCAGGCAGAAGTATGCAAAGCATGCATCTCAATTAGTCA
GCAACCATAGTCCCGCCCCTAACTCCGCCCATCCCGCCCCTAACTCCGCCCAGTTCCGCCCATTCTCCGC
CCCATGGCTGACTAATTTTTTTTATTTATGCAGAGGCCGAGGCCGCCTCGGCCTCTGAGCTATTCCAGAA
GTAGTGAGGAGGCTTTTTTGGAGGCCTAGGCTTTTGCAAAAAGCTTGATTCTTCTGACACAACAGTCTCG
AACTTAAGGCTAGAGCCACCATGATTGAACAAGATGGATTGCACGCAGGTTCTCCGGCCGCTTGGGTGGA
GAGGCTATTCGGCTATGACTGGGCACAACAGACAATCGGCTGCTCTGATGCCGCCGTGTTCCGGCTGTCA
GCGCAGGGGCGCCCGGTTCTTTTTGTCAAGACCGACCTGTCCGGTGCCCTGAATGAACTGCAGGACGAGG
CAGCGCGGCTATCGTGGCTGGCCACGACGGGCGTTCCTTGCGCAGCTGTGCTCGACGTTGTCACTGAAGC
GGGAAGGGACTGGCTGCTATTGGGCGAAGTGCCGGGGCAGGATCTCCTGTCATCTCACCTTGCTCCTGCC
GAGAAAGTATCCATCATGGCTGATGCAATGCGGCGGCTGCATACGCTTGATCCGGCTACCTGCCCATTCG
ACCACCAAGCGAAACATCGCATCGAGCGAGCACGTACTCGGATGGAAGCCGGTCTTGTCGATCAGGATGA
TCTGGACGAAGAGCATCAGGGGCTCGCGCCAGCCGAACTGTTCGCCAGGCTCAAGGCGCGCATGCCCGAC
GGCGAGGATCTCGTCGTGACCCATGGCGATGCCTGCTTGCCGAATATCATGGTGGAAAATGGCCGCTTTT
CTGGATTCATCGACTGTGGCCGGCTGGGTGTGGCGGACCGCTATCAGGACATAGCGTTGGCTACCCGTGA
TATTGCTGAAGAGCTTGGCGGCGAATGGGCTGACCGCTTCCTCGTGCTTTACGGTATCGCCGCTCCCGAT
TCGCAGCGCATCGCCTTCTATCGCCTTCTTGACGAGTTCTTCTGAGCGGGACTCTGGGGTTCGAAATGAC
CGACCAAGCGACGCCCAACCTGCCATCACGATGGCCGCAATAAAATATCTTTATTTTCATTACATCTGTG
TGTTGGTTTTTTGTGTGAATCGATAGCGATAAGGATCCGCGTATGGTGCACTCTCAGTACAATCTGCTCT
GATGCCGCATAGTTAAGCCAGCCCCGACACCCGCCAACACCCGCTGACGCGCCCTGACGGGCTTGTCTGC
TCCCGGCATCCGCTTACAGACAAGCTGTGACCGTCTCCGGGAGCTGCATGTGTCAGAGGTTTTCACCGTC
ATCACCGAAACGCGCGAGACGAAAGGGCCTCGTGATACGCCTATTTTTATAGGTTAATGTCATGATAATA
ATGGTTTCTTAGACGTCAGGTGGCACTTTTCGGGGAAATGTGCGCGGAACCCCTATTTGTTTATTTTTCT
AAATACATTCAAATATGTATCCGCTCATGAGACAATAACCCTGATAAATGCTTCAATAATATTGAAAAAG
GAAGAGTATGAGTATTCAACATTTCCGTGTCGCCCTTATTCCCTTTTTTGCGGCATTTTGCCTTCCTGTT
TTTGCTCACCCAGAAACGCTGGTGAAAGTAAAAGATGCTGAAGATCAGTTGGGTGCACGAGTGGGTTACA
TCGAACTGGATCTCAACAGCGGTAAGATCCTTGAGAGTTTTCGCCCCGAAGAACGTTTTCCAATGATGAG
CACTTTTAAAGTTCTGCTATGTGGCGCGGTATTATCCCGTATTGACGCCGGGCAAGAGCAACTCGGTCGC
CGCATACACTATTCTCAGAATGACTTGGTTGAGTACTCACCAGTCACAGAAAAGCATCTTACGGATGGCA
TGACAGTAAGAGAATTATGCAGTGCTGCCATAACCATGAGTGATAACACTGCGGCCAACTTACTTCTGAC
AACGATCGGAGGACCGAAGGAGCTAACCGCTTTTTTGCACAACATGGGGGATCATGTAACTCGCCTTGAT
CGTTGGGAACCGGAGCTGAATGAAGCCATACCAAACGACGAGCGTGACACCACGATGCCTGTAGCAATGG
CAACAACGTTGCGCAAACTATTAACTGGCGAACTACTTACTCTAGCTTCCCGGCAACAATTAATAGACTG
GATGGAGGCGGATAAAGTTGCAGGACCACTTCTGCGCTCGGCCCTTCCGGCTGGCTGGTTTATTGCTGAT
AAATCTGGAGCCGGTGAGCGTGGGTCTCGCGGTATCATTGCAGCACTGGGGCCAGATGGTAAGCCCTCCC
GTATCGTAGTTATCTACACGACGGGGAGTCAGGCAACTATGGATGAACGAAATAGACAGATCGCTGAGAT
AGGTGCCTCACTGATTAAGCATTGGTAACTGTCAGACCAAGTTTACTCATATATACTTTAGATTGATTTA
AAACTTCATTTTTAATTTAAAAGGATCTAGGTGAAGATCCTTTTTGATAATCTCATGACCAAAATCCCTT
AACGTGAGTTTTCGTTCCACTGAGCGTCAGACCCCGTAGAAAAGATCAAAGGATCTTCTTGAGATCCTTT
TTTTCTGCGCGTAATCTGCTGCTTGCAAACAAAAAAACCACCGCTACCAGCGGTGGTTTGTTTGCCGGAT
CAAGAGCTACCAACTCTTTTTCCGAAGGTAACTGGCTTCAGCAGAGCGCAGATACCAAATACTGTTCTTC
TAGTGTAGCCGTAGTTAGGCCACCACTTCAAGAACTCTGTAGCACCGCCTACATACCTCGCTCTGCTAAT
CCTGTTACCAGTGGCTGCTGCCAGTGGCGATAAGTCGTGTCTTACCGGGTTGGACTCAAGACGATAGTTA
CCGGATAAGGCGCAGCGGTCGGGCTGAACGGGGGGTTCGTGCACACAGCCCAGCTTGGAGCGAACGACCT
ACACCGAACTGAGATACCTACAGCGTGAGCTATGAGAAAGCGCCACGCTTCCCGAAGGGAGAAAGGCGGA
CAGGTATCCGGTAAGCGGCAGGGTCGGAACAGGAGAGCGCACGAGGGAGCTTCCAGGGGGAAACGCCTGG
TATCTTTATAGTCCTGTCGGGTTTCGCCACCTCTGACTTGAGCGTCGATTTTTGTGATGCTCGTCAGGGG
GGCGGAGCCTATGGAAAAACGCCAGCAACGCGGCCTTTTTACGGTTCCTGGCCTTTTGCTGGCCTTTTGC
TCACATGGCTCGACAGATCT
